Addgene plasmid #85153: Bsrs074-Ptra
Purpose: Inducibile Tra Promoter driving sfGFP
Depositing lab: Jeff Hasty. Depositing organization: University of California, San Diego (UCSD). Publication: Quorum Sensing Communication Modules for Microbial Consortia. Scott SR, Hasty J. ACS Synth Biol. 2016 Sep 16;5(9):969-77. doi: 10.1021/acssynbio.5b00286. Epub 2016 May 19. PubMed 27172092.
Backbone
  Vector backbone: pBjk2992
Growth in bacteria
  Bacterial resistance: Ampicillin, 100 μg/mL
  Growth temperature: 37°C
  Growth strain: DIAL Strain (colE2)
  Copy number: Unknown
Gene/Insert
  Gene/Insert name: Ptra-sfGFP
Terms and licenses: Academic/Nonprofit Terms; Industry Terms: Not Available to Industry
Depositor comments: Please note that this plasmid may require a unique bacterial strain, so make sure to confirm that you can also obtain the appropriate growth strain. Please contact us or contact our distributors if you have any questions.
How to cite: Bsrs074-Ptra was a gift from Jeff Hasty (Addgene plasmid # 85153 ; http://n2t.net/addgene:85153 ; RRID:Addgene_85153)
