[The description below was written by a language model from this plasmid's Addgene catalogue record and pLannotate feature annotations shown in this document.]
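Description:
Bsrs074-Ptra is a small (about 2.9 kb) bacterial reporter plasmid built on the pBjk2992 backbone, in which an inducible Tra quorum-sensing promoter (Ptra) drives expression of superfolder GFP. It comes from a study characterising quorum-sensing communication modules for engineered microbial consortia, where such a reporter reads out promoter activation as fluorescence. The record does not say which regulator or signal molecule activates Ptra, and no regulator gene is annotated on the plasmid, so any cognate activator would presumably have to be supplied from elsewhere.

Selection is by ampicillin through a β-lactamase (AmpR) gene with its native bla promoter. The automated feature table does not annotate an origin of replication. However, the catalogue lists a DIAL strain (colE2) as the growth host and warns that a special strain may be required. This suggests a ColE2-type origin that depends on a replication protein supplied in trans by the host, the arrangement DIAL strains use to set plasmid copy number; the copy number here is recorded as unknown.

In the annotated sequence, the sfGFP coding region lies between attL1 and attL2 Gateway recombination sites, an entry-clone-like layout that could in principle allow the cassette to be transferred by an LR reaction. A fragment of a putative bacterial terminator sits upstream of sfGFP inside this region. Ptra itself is not annotated but would be expected in the unannotated stretch just before the sfGFP start. A short lacZα fragment and a T7 promoter outside the att sites appear to be backbone remnants, with no stated function in this construct.
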