Features (pLannotate 1.2.2; 8 found; start..end, strand, type, name):
     83..100     -  CDS            lacZα (fragment): LacZα fragment of β-galactosidase; lacZ fragment
    116..215     +  protein_bind   attL1: mutant version of attL; recombination site for the Gateway® LR reaction LR Clonase™
    239..276     -  terminator     bacterial terminator (fragment): putative bacterial transcription terminator
    369..1082    +  CDS            superfolder GFP: GFP variant that folds robustly even when fused to poorly folded proteins (Pédelacq et al., 2006)
   1191..1290    -  protein_bind   attL2: mutant version of attL; recombination site for the Gateway® LR reaction LR Clonase™
   1308..1326    -  promoter       T7 promoter: promoter for bacteriophage T7 RNA polymerase
   1460..1564    +  promoter       AmpR promoter: bla
   1565..2425    +  CDS            AmpR: β-lactamase; bla; confers resistance to ampicillin, carbenicillin, and related antibiotics
>Addgene plasmid #85153 | Bsrs074-Ptra | addgene full sequence | sequence record 171561 | Addgene NGS Result
TGTGACCCAGACCTCGCAAAATGAGACCAGATAAGCCTTATCAGATAACAGCGCCCTTTTGGCGTCTTTT
TGAGCACCTAGGTGTAAAACGACGGCCAGTCTTAAGCTCGGGCCCCAAATAATGATTTTATTTTGACTGA
TAGTGACCTGTTCGTTGCAACAAATTGATGAGCAATGCTTTTTTATAATGCCAACTTTGTACAAAAAAGC
AGGCTCCGAATTGGTATCACGAGGCAGAATTTCAGATAAAAAAAATCCTTAGCTTTCGCTAAGGATCTGA
AGTGGAATTCATGAGATCTCTACGTGCAGATCTGCACATAGCCACACCCTGAATGAGATGTTTTCTCTCC
GCTAAAGGAGGTGACAATATGCGTAAAGGCGAAGAGCTGTTCACTGGTGTCGTCCCTATTCTGGTGGAAC
TGGATGGTGATGTCAACGGTCATAAGTTTTCCGTGCGTGGCGAGGGTGAAGGTGACGCAACTAATGGTAA
ACTGACGCTGAAGTTCATCTGTACTACTGGTAAACTGCCGGTACCTTGGCCGACTCTGGTAACGACGCTG
ACTTATGGTGTTCAGTGCTTTGCTCGTTATCCGGACCATATGAAGCAGCATGACTTCTTCAAGTCCGCCA
TGCCGGAAGGCTATGTGCAGGAACGCACGATTTCCTTTAAGGATGACGGCACGTACAAAACGCGTGCGGA
AGTGAAATTTGAAGGCGATACCCTGGTAAACCGCATTGAGCTGAAAGGCATTGACTTTAAAGAAGACGGC
AATATCCTGGGCCATAAGCTGGAATACAATTTTAACAGCCACAATGTTTACATCACCGCCGATAAACAAA
AAAATGGCATTAAAGCGAATTTTAAAATTCGCCACAACGTGGAGGATGGCAGCGTGCAGCTGGCTGATCA
CTACCAGCAAAACACTCCAATCGGTGATGGTCCTGTTCTGCTGCCAGACAATCACTATCTGAGCACGCAA
AGCGTTCTGTCTAAAGATCCGAACGAGAAACGCGATCATATGGTTCTGCTGGAGTTCGTAACCGCAGCGG
GCATCACGCATGGTATGGATGAACTGTACAAATGAGGATCCTAACTCGCTCCTCAGGCTTCCTCGCTCAC
TGACTCGCTGCGCTCGGTCGTTCGGCTGCGGCGAGCGGTATCAGCTCACTCAAAGGCGGTAATCAATTCG
ACCCAGCTTTCTTGTACAAAGTTGGCATTATAAAAAATAATTGCTCATCAATTTGTTGCAACGAACAGGT
CACTATCAGTCAAAATAAAATCATTATTTGCCATCCAGCTGATATCCCCTATAGTGAGTCGTATTACATG
GTCATAGCTGTTTCCTGGCAGCTCTGGCCCGTGTCTCAAAATCTCTGATGTTACATTGCACAAGATAAAA
ATATATCATCATGCCTCCTCTAGACTTAGACGTCAGGTGGCACTTTTCGGGGAAATGTGCGCGGAACCCC
TATTTGTTTATTTTTCTAAATACATTCAAATATGTATCCGCTCATGAGACAATAACCCTGATAAATGCTT
CAATAATATTGAAAAAGGAAGAGTATGAGTATTCAACATTTCCGTGTCGCCCTTATTCCCTTTTTTGCGG
CATTTTGCCTTCCTGTTTTTGCTCACCCAGAAACGCTGGTGAAAGTAAAAGATGCTGAAGATCAGTTGGG
TGCACGAGTGGGTTACATCGAACTGGATCTCAACAGCGGTAAGATCCTTGAGAGTTTTCGCCCCGAAGAA
CGTTTTCCAATGATGAGCACTTTTAAAGTTCTGCTATGTGGCGCGGTATTATCCCGTATTGACGCCGGGC
AAGAGCAACTCGGTCGCCGCATACACTATTCTCAGAATGACTTGGTTGAGTACTCACCAGTCACAGAAAA
GCATCTTACGGATGGCATGACAGTAAGAGAATTATGCAGTGCTGCCATAACCATGAGTGATAACACTGCG
GCCAACTTACTTCTGACAACGATCGGAGGACCGAAGGAGCTAACCGCTTTTTTGCACAACATGGGGGATC
ATGTAACTCGCCTTGATCGTTGGGAACCGGAGCTGAATGAAGCCATACCAAACGACGAGCGTGACACCAC
GATGCCTGTAGCAATGGCAACAACGTTGCGCAAACTATTAACTGGCGAACTACTTACTCTAGCTTCCCGG
CAACAATTAATAGACTGGATGGAGGCGGATAAAGTTGCAGGACCACTTCTGCGCTCGGCCCTTCCGGCTG
GCTGGTTTATTGCTGATAAATCTGGAGCCGGTGAGCGTGGGTCTCGCGGTATCATTGCAGCACTGGGGCC
AGATGGTAAGCCCTCCCGTATCGTAGTTATCTACACGACGGGGAGTCAGGCAACTATGGATGAACGAAAT
AGACAGATCGCTGAGATAGGTGCCTCACTGATTAAGCATTGGTAACTGTCAGACCAAGTTTACTCATATA
TACTTTAGATTGATTTAAAACTTCATTTTTAATTTAAAAGGATCTAGGTGAAGATCCTTTTTGATAATCC
TCGAGGAGCGCCTCAGCGCGCCGTAGCGTCGATAAAAATTACGGGCTGGGGCGAAACTACCATCTGTTCG
AAAAGGTCCGTAAATGGGCCTACAGAGCGATTCGTCAGGGCTGGCCTGTATTCTCACAATGGCTTGATGC
CGTTATCCAGCGTGTCGAAATGTACAACGCTTCGCTTCCCGTTCCGCTTTCTCCGGCTGAATGTCGGGCT
ATTGGCAAGAGCATTGCGAAATATACACACAGGAAATTCTCACCAGAGGGATTTTCCGCTGTACAGGCCG
CTCGCGGTCGCAAGGGCGGAACTAAATCTAAGCGCGCAGCAGTTCCTACATCAGCACGTTCGCTGAAACC
GTGGGAGGCATTAGGCATCAGTCGAGCGACGTACTACCGAAAATTAAAA
