>Addgene plasmid #85153 | Bsrs074-Ptra | addgene partial sequence | sequence record 168473 | M13-F20 5'-TGTAAAACGACGGCCAGT-3'
GATAGTGACCTGTTCGTTGCAACAAATTGATGAGCAATGCTTTTTTATAATGCCAACTTTGTACAAAAAA
GCAGGCTCCGAATTGGTATCACGAGGCAGAATTTCAGATAAAAAAAATCCTTAGCTTTCGCTAAGGATCT
GAAGTGGAATTCATGAGATCTCTACGTGCAGATCTGCACATAGCCACACCCTGAATGAGATGTTTTCTCT
CCGCTAAAGGAGGTGACAATATGCGTAAAGGCGAAGAGCTGTTCACTGGTGTCGTCCCTATTCTGGTGGA
ACTGGATGGTGATGTCAACGGTCATAAGTTTTCCGTGCGTGGCGAGGGTGAAGGTGACGCAACTAATGGT
AAACTGACGCTGAAGTTCATCTGTACTACTGGTAAACTGCCGGTACCTTGGCCGACTCTGGTAACGACGC
TGACTTATGGTGTTCAGTGCTTTG
