>Addgene plasmid #85153 | Bsrs074-Ptra | addgene partial sequence | sequence record 168474 | M13-Rev 5'-CAGGAAACAGCTATGACC-3'
TAATGATTTTATTTTGACTGATAGTGACCTGTTCGTTGCAACAAATTGATGAGCAATTATTTTTTATAAT
GCCAACTTTGTACAAGAAAGCTGGGTCGAATTGATTACCGCCTTTGAGTGAGCTGATACCGCTCGCCGCA
GCCGAACGACCGAGCGCAGCGAGTCAGTGAGCGAGGAAGCCTGAGGAGCGAGTTAGGATCCTCATTTGTA
CAGTTCATCCATACCATGCGTGATGCCCGCTGCGGTTACGAACTCCAGCAGAACCATATGATCGCGTTTC
TCGTTCGGATCTTTAGACAGAACGCTTTGCGTGCTCAGATAGTGATTGTCTGGCAGCAGAACAGGACCAT
CACCGATTGGAGTGTTTTGCTGGTAGTGATCAGCCAGCTGCACGCTGCCATCCTCCACGTTGTGGCGAAT
TTTAAAATTCGCTTTAATGCCATTTTTTTGTTTATCGGCGGTGATGTAAACATTGTGGCTGTTAAAATTG
TATTCCAGCTTATGGCCCAGGATATTGCCGTCTTCTTTAAAGTCAATGCCTTTCAGCTCAATGCGGTTTA
CCAGGGTATCGCCTTCAAATTTCACTTCCGCACGCGTTTTGTACGTGCCGTCATCCTTAAAGGAAATCGT
GCGTTCCTGCACATAGCCTTCCGGCATGGCGGACTTGAAGAAGTCATGCTGCTTCATATGGTCCGGATAA
CGAGCAAAGCACTGAACACCATAAGTCAGCGTCGTTACCAGAGTCGGCCAAGGTACCGGCAGTTTACCAG
TAGTACAGATGAACTTCAGCGTCAGTTTACCATTAGTTGCGTCACCTTCACCCTCGCCACGCACGGAAA
